Addgene plasmid #82122: pDONR223_FURIN_WT
Purpose: Gateway Donor vector containing FURIN , part of the Target Accelerator Plasmid Collection.
Depositing lab: Jesse Boehm & William Hahn & David Root. Depositing organization: Broad Institute. Publication: Systematic Functional Interrogation of Rare Cancer Variants Identifies Oncogenic Alleles. Kim E, Ilic N, Shrestha Y, Zou L, Kamburov A, Zhu C, Yang X, Lubonja R, Tran N, Nguyen C, Lawrence MS, Piccioni F, Bagul M, Doench JG, Chouinard CR, Wu X, Hogstrom L, Natoli T, Tamayo P, Horn H, Corsello SM, Lage K, Root DE, Subramanian A, Golub TR, Getz G, Boehm JS, Hahn WC. Cancer Discov. 2016 Jul;6(7):714-26. doi: 10.1158/2159-8290.CD-16-0160. Epub 2016 May 4. PubMed 27147599.
Backbone
  Vector backbone: pDONR223
  Backbone manufacturer: Invitrogen
  Backbone size w/o insert (bp): 2790
  Vector type: Gateway Entry vector
Growth in bacteria
  Bacterial resistance: Spectinomycin, 50 μg/mL
  Growth temperature: 37°C
  Growth strain: DH5alpha
  Copy number: High Copy
Gene/Insert
  Gene/Insert name: FURIN (alt name: NM_002569.3)
  Species: H. sapiens (human)
  Mutation: WT
  Entrez Gene: FURIN (a.k.a. FUR, PACE, PCSK3, SPC1)
  Promoter: None
  Cloning method: Gateway Cloning
  Sequencing primers: 5′ M13pUC-fwd; 3′ M13-Rev
Terms and licenses: Academic/Nonprofit Terms; Industry Terms
Depositor comments: Closed state: stop codon immediately follows insert Supporting reference: Systematic morphological profiling of human gene and allele function via Cell Painting. Rohban MH, et al. Elife. 2017, Mar 18;6. pii: e24060. PubMed PMID 28315521
How to cite: pDONR223_FURIN_WT was a gift from Jesse Boehm & William Hahn & David Root (Addgene plasmid # 82122 ; http://n2t.net/addgene:82122 ; RRID:Addgene_82122)
