[The description below was written by a language model from this plasmid's Addgene catalogue record and pLannotate feature annotations shown in this document.]
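Description:
pDONR223_FURIN_WT is a Gateway entry clone built on the Invitrogen pDONR223 backbone and carrying the wild-type human FURIN open reading frame (also known as FUR, PACE, PCSK3 or SPC1), which encodes a proprotein convertase. The sequenced plasmid is about 5.2 kb. It is maintained in E. coli at high copy through a ColE1/pUC-type origin of replication. Selection uses spectinomycin, with resistance provided by the aadA aminoglycoside adenylyltransferase gene (SmR). This gene sits downstream of a class 1 integron Pc promoter fragment and a short remnant of a gentamicin resistance gene.

The FURIN coding sequence of roughly 2.4 kb is flanked on both sides by attL-type recombination sites. The automated annotation labels both as attL3 variants, and they lie in opposite orientations. These sites allow the insert to be moved by an LR Clonase reaction into any compatible Gateway destination vector. The record lists no promoter for the insert, so the plasmid is a shuttle or archival clone and not an expression construct. Expression depends on the destination vector chosen. The clone is in the "closed" configuration, meaning a stop codon immediately follows the ORF, so C-terminal fusion tags from a destination vector would not be translated. Upstream rrnB T1 and T2 terminators insulate the cloning region from read-through transcription. A T7 promoter lies just outside the downstream att site, pointing back toward the insert, and small lacI and lacZα fragments are backbone remnants.

The plasmid belongs to the Target Accelerator Plasmid Collection. There it serves as the wild-type reference for functional comparison of cancer-associated gene variants in expression-based assays.
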