Features (pLannotate 1.2.2; 12 found; start..end, strand, type, name):
    121..213     +  CDS            lacI (fragment): lac repressor; lacI; The lac repressor binds to the lac operator to inhibit transcription in E. coli. This inhibition can be relieved by adding lactose or isopropyl-β-D-thiogalactopyranoside (IPTG).
    268..295     -  terminator     rrnB T2 terminator: transcription terminator T2 from the E. coli rrnB gene
    427..470     +  terminator     rrnB T1 terminator: Escherichia coli rrnB; transcription terminator T1 from the E. coli rrnB gene
    517..553     -  CDS            lacZα (fragment): LacZα fragment of β-galactosidase; lacZ fragment
    570..665     +  protein_bind   attL3: mutant version of attL; recombination site for the Gateway® LR reaction LR Clonase™
    671..3052    +  CDS            FURIN: FURIN_HUMAN - Also known as FUR From Homo sapiens (Human).
   3060..3155    -  protein_bind   attL3: mutant version of attL; recombination site for the Gateway® LR reaction LR Clonase™
   3174..3192    -  promoter       T7 promoter: promoter for bacteriophage T7 RNA polymerase
   3382..3405    +  promoter       Pc promoter (fragment): intI1 (promoter lies within the coding sequence); class 1 integron promoter
   3581..3637    +  CDS            GmR (fragment): gentamycin acetyltransferase; aacC1; confers resistance to gentamycin
   3644..4435    +  CDS            SmR: aminoglycoside adenylyltransferase (Murphy, 1985); aadA; confers resistance to spectinomycin and streptomycin
   4528..5116    +  rep_origin     ori: high-copy-number ColE1/pMB1/pBR322/pUC origin of replication
>Addgene plasmid #82122 | pDONR223_FURIN_WT | addgene full sequence | sequence record 164613 | Addgene NGS Result
CTTTCCTGCGTTATCCCCTGATTCTGTGGATAACCGTATTACCGCCTTTGAGTGAGCTGATACCGCTCGC
CGCAGCCGAACGACCGAGCGCAGCGAGTCAGTGAGCGAGGAAGCGGAAGAGCGCCCAATACGCAAACCGC
CTCTCCCCGCGCGTTGGCCGATTCATTAATGCAGCTGGCACGACAGGTTTCCCGACTGGAAAGCGGGCAG
TGAGCGCAACGCAATTAATACGCGTACCGCTAGCCAGGAAGAGTTTGTAGAAACGCAAAAAGGCCATCCG
TCAGGATGGCCTTCTGCTTAGTTTGATGCCTGGCAGTTTATGGCGGGCGTCCTGCCCGCCACCCTCCGGG
CCGTTGCTTCACAACGTTCAAATCCGCTCCCGGCGGATTTGTCCTACTCAGGAGAGCGTTCACCGACAAA
CAACAGATAAAACGAAAGGCCCAGTCTTCCGACTGAGCCTTTCGTTTTATTTGATGCCTGGCAGTTCCCT
ACTCTCGCGTTAACGCTAGCATGGATGTTTTCCCAGTCACGACGTTGTAAAACGACGGCCAGTCTTAAGC
TCGGGCCCCAAATAATGATTTTATTTTGACTGATAGTGACCTGTTCGTTGCAACAAATTGATGAGCAATG
CTTTTTTATAATGCCAACTTTGTACAAAAAAGTTGGCACCATGGAGCTGAGGCCCTGGTTGCTATGGGTG
GTAGCAGCAACAGGAACCTTGGTCCTGCTAGCAGCTGATGCTCAGGGCCAGAAGGTCTTCACCAACACGT
GGGCTGTGCGCATCCCTGGAGGCCCAGCGGTGGCCAACAGTGTGGCACGGAAGCATGGGTTCCTCAACCT
GGGCCAGATCTTCGGGGACTATTACCACTTCTGGCATCGAGGAGTGACGAAGCGGTCCCTGTCGCCTCAC
CGCCCGCGGCACAGCCGGCTGCAGAGGGAGCCTCAAGTACAGTGGCTGGAACAGCAGGTGGCAAAGCGAC
GGACTAAACGGGACGTGTACCAGGAGCCCACAGACCCCAAGTTTCCTCAGCAGTGGTACCTGTCTGGTGT
CACTCAGCGGGACCTGAATGTGAAGGCGGCCTGGGCGCAGGGCTACACAGGGCACGGCATTGTGGTCTCC
ATTCTGGACGATGGCATCGAGAAGAACCACCCGGACTTGGCAGGCAATTATGATCCTGGGGCCAGTTTTG
ATGTCAATGACCAGGACCCTGACCCCCAGCCTCGGTACACACAGATGAATGACAACAGGCACGGCACACG
GTGTGCGGGGGAAGTGGCTGCGGTGGCCAACAACGGTGTCTGTGGTGTAGGTGTGGCCTACAACGCCCGC
ATTGGAGGGGTGCGCATGCTGGATGGCGAGGTGACAGATGCAGTGGAGGCACGCTCGCTGGGCCTGAACC
CCAACCACATCCACATCTACAGTGCCAGCTGGGGCCCCGAGGATGACGGCAAGACAGTGGATGGGCCAGC
CCGCCTCGCCGAGGAGGCCTTCTTCCGTGGGGTTAGCCAGGGCCGAGGGGGGCTGGGCTCCATCTTTGTC
TGGGCCTCGGGGAACGGGGGCCGGGAACATGACAGCTGCAACTGCGACGGCTACACCAACAGTATCTACA
CGCTGTCCATCAGCAGCGCCACGCAGTTTGGCAACGTGCCGTGGTACAGCGAGGCCTGCTCGTCCACACT
GGCCACGACCTACAGCAGTGGCAACCAGAATGAGAAGCAGATCGTGACGACTGACTTGCGGCAGAAGTGC
ACGGAGTCTCACACGGGCACCTCAGCCTCTGCCCCCTTAGCAGCCGGCATCATTGCTCTCACCCTGGAGG
CCAATAAGAACCTCACATGGCGGGACATGCAACACCTGGTGGTACAGACCTCGAAGCCAGCCCACCTCAA
TGCCAACGACTGGGCCACCAATGGTGTGGGCCGGAAAGTGAGCCACTCATATGGCTACGGGCTTTTGGAC
GCAGGCGCCATGGTGGCCCTGGCCCAGAATTGGACCACAGTGGCCCCCCAGCGGAAGTGCATCATCGACA
TCCTCACCGAGCCCAAAGACATCGGGAAACGGCTCGAGGTGCGGAAGACCGTGACCGCGTGCCTGGGCGA
GCCCAACCACATCACTCGGCTGGAGCACGCTCAGGCGCGGCTCACCCTGTCCTATAATCGCCGTGGCGAC
CTGGCCATCCACCTGGTCAGCCCCATGGGCACCCGCTCCACCCTGCTGGCAGCCAGGCCACATGACTACT
CCGCAGATGGGTTTAATGACTGGGCCTTCATGACAACTCATTCCTGGGATGAGGATCCCTCTGGCGAGTG
GGTCCTAGAGATTGAAAACACCAGCGAAGCCAACAACTATGGGACGCTGACCAAGTTCACCCTCGTACTC
TATGGCACCGCCCCTGAGGGGCTGCCCGTACCTCCAGAAAGCAGTGGCTGCAAGACCCTCACGTCCAGTC
AGGCCTGTGTGGTGTGCGAGGAAGGCTTCTCCCTGCACCAGAAGAGCTGTGTCCAGCACTGCCCTCCAGG
CTTCGCCCCCCAAGTCCTCGATACGCACTATAGCACCGAGAATGACGTGGAGACCATCCGGGCCAGCGTC
TGCGCCCCCTGCCACGCCTCATGTGCCACATGCCAGGGGCCGGCCCTGACAGACTGCCTCAGCTGCCCCA
GCCACGCCTCCTTGGACCCTGTGGAGCAGACTTGCTCCCGGCAAAGCCAGAGCAGCCGAGAGTCCCCGCC
ACAGCAGCAGCCACCTCGGCTGCCCCCGGAGGTGGAGGCGGGGCAACGGCTGCGGGCAGGGCTGCTGCCC
TCACACCTGCCTGAGGTGGTGGCCGGCCTCAGCTGCGCCTTCATCGTGCTGGTCTTCGTCACTGTCTTCC
TGGTCCTGCAGCTGCGCTCTGGCTTTAGTTTTCGGGGGGTGAAGGTGTACACCATGGACCGTGGCCTCAT
CTCCTACAAGGGGCTGCCCCCTGAAGCCTGGCAGGAGGAGTGCCCGTCTGACTCAGAAGAGGACGAGGGC
CGGGGCGAGAGGACCGCCTTTATCAAAGACCAGAGCGCCCTCTGATTGCCAACTTTCTTGTACAAAGTTG
GCATTATAAGAAAGCATTGCTTATCAATTTGTTGCAACGAACAGGTCACTATCAGTCAAAATAAAATCAT
TATTTGCCATCCAGCTGATATCCCCTATAGTGAGTCGTATTACATGGTCATAGCTGTTTCCTGGCAGCTC
TGGCCCGTGTCTCAAAATCTCTGATGTTACATTGCACAAGATAAAAATATATCATCATGCCTCCTCTAGA
CCAGCCAGGACAGAAATGCCTCGACTTCGCTGCTACCCAAGGTTGCCGGGTGACGCACACCGTGGAAACG
GATGAAGGCACGAACCCAGTGGACATAAGCCTGTTCGGTTCGTAAGCTGTAATGCAAGTAGCGTATGCGC
TCACGCAACTGGTCCAGAACCTTGACCGAACGCAGCGGTGGTAACGGCGCAGTGGCGGTTTTCATGGCTT
GTTATGACTGTTTTTTTGGGGTACAGTCTATGCCTCGGGCATCCAAGCAGCAAGCGCGTTACGCCGTGGG
TCGATGTTTGATGTTATGGAGCAGCAACGATGTTACGCAGCAGGGCAGTCGCCCTAAAACAAAGTTAAAC
ATTATGAGGGAAGCGGTGATCGCCGAAGTATCGACTCAACTATCAGAGGTAGTTGGCGTCATCGAGCGCC
ATCTCGAACCGACGTTGCTGGCCGTACATTTGTACGGCTCCGCAGTGGATGGCGGCCTGAAGCCACACAG
TGATATTGATTTGCTGGTTACGGTGACCGTAAGGCTTGATGAAACAACGCGGCGAGCTTTGATCAACGAC
CTTTTGGAAACTTCGGCTTCCCCTGGAGAGAGCGAGATTCTCCGCGCTGTAGAAGTCACCATTGTTGTGC
ACGACGACATCATTCCGTGGCGTTATCCAGCTAAGCGCGAACTGCAATTTGGAGAATGGCAGCGCAATGA
CATTCTTGCAGGTATCTTCGAGCCAGCCACGATCGACATTGATCTGGCTATCTTGCTGACAAAAGCAAGA
GAACATAGCGTTGCCTTGGTAGGTCCAGCGGCGGAGGAACTCTTTGATCCGGTTCCTGAACAGGATCTAT
TTGAGGCGCTAAATGAAACCTTAACGCTATGGAACTCGCCGCCCGACTGGGCTGGCGATGAGCGAAATGT
AGTGCTTACGTTGTCCCGCATTTGGTACAGCGCAGTAACCGGCAAAATCGCGCCGAAGGATGTCGCTGCC
GACTGGGCAATGGAGCGCCTGCCGGCCCAGTATCAGCCCGTCATACTTGAAGCTAGACAGGCTTATCTTG
GACAAGAAGAAGATCGCTTGGCCTCGCGCGCAGATCAGTTGGAAGAATTTGTCCACTACGTGAAAGGCGA
GATCACCAAGGTAGTCGGCAAATAACCCTCGAGCCACCCATGACCAAAATCCCTTAACGTGAGTTACGCG
TCGTTCCACTGAGCGTCAGACCCCGTAGAAAAGATCAAAGGATCTTCTTGAGATCCTTTTTTTCTGCGCG
TAATCTGCTGCTTGCAAACAAAAAAACCACCGCTACCAGCGGTGGTTTGTTTGCCGGATCAAGAGCTACC
AACTCTTTTTCCGAAGGTAACTGGCTTCAGCAGAGCGCAGATACCAAATACTGTTCTTCTAGTGTAGCCG
TAGTTAGGCCACCACTTCAAGAACTCTGTAGCACCGCCTACATACCTCGCTCTGCTAATCCTGTTACCAG
TGGCTGCTGCCAGTGGCGATAAGTCGTGTCTTACCGGGTTGGACTCAAGACGATAGTTACCGGATAAGGC
GCAGCGGTCGGGCTGAACGGGGGGTTCGTGCACACAGCCCAGCTTGGAGCGAACGACCTACACCGAACTG
AGATACCTACAGCGTGAGCTATGAGAAAGCGCCACGCTTCCCGAAGGGAGAAAGGCGGACAGGTATCCGG
TAAGCGGCAGGGTCGGAACAGGAGAGCGCACGAGGGAGCTTCCAGGGGGAAACGCCTGGTATCTTTATAG
TCCTGTCGGGTTTCGCCACCTCTGACTTGAGCGTCGATTTTTGTGATGCTCGTCAGGGGGGCGGAGCCTA
TGGAAAAACGCCAGCAACGCGGCCTTTTTACGGTTCCTGGCCTTTTGCTGGCCTTTTGCTCACATGTT
