>Addgene plasmid #82122 | pDONR223_FURIN_WT | depositor partial sequence | sequence record 155493 | Insert sequence
ATGGAGCTGAGGCCCTGGTTGCTATGGGTGGTAGCAGCAACAGGAACCTTGGTCCTGCTAGCAGCTGATG
CTCAGGGCCAGAAGGTCTTCACCAACACGTGGGCTGTGCGCATCCCTGGAGGCCCAGCGGTGGCCAACAG
TGTGGCACGGAAGCATGGGTTCCTCAACCTGGGCCAGATCTTCGGGGACTATTACCACTTCTGGCATCGA
GGAGTGACGAAGCGGTCCCTGTCGCCTCACCGCCCGCGGCACAGCCGGCTGCAGAGGGAGCCTCAAGTAC
AGTGGCTGGAACAGCAGGTGGCAAAGCGACGGACTAAACGGGACGTGTACCAGGAGCCCACAGACCCCAA
GTTTCCTCAGCAGTGGTACCTGTCTGGTGTCACTCAGCGGGACCTGAATGTGAAGGCGGCCTGGGCGCAG
GGCTACACAGGGCACGGCATTGTGGTCTCCATTCTGGACGATGGCATCGAGAAGAACCACCCGGACTTGG
CAGGCAATTATGATCCTGGGGCCAGTTTTGATGTCAATGACCAGGACCCTGACCCCCAGCCTCGGTACAC
ACAGATGAATGACAACAGGCACGGCACACGGTGTGCGGGGGAAGTGGCTGCGGTGGCCAACAACGGTGTC
TGTGGTGTAGGTGTGGCCTACAACGCCCGCATTGGAGGGGTGCGCATGCTGGATGGCGAGGTGACAGATG
CAGTGGAGGCACGCTCGCTGGGCCTGAACCCCAACCACATCCACATCTACAGTGCCAGCTGGGGCCCCGA
GGATGACGGCAAGACAGTGGATGGGCCAGCCCGCCTCGCCGAGGAGGCCTTCTTCCGTGGGGTTAGCCAG
GGCCGAGGGGGGCTGGGCTCCATCTTTGTCTGGGCCTCGGGGAACGGGGGCCGGGAACATGACAGCTGCA
ACTGCGACGGCTACACCAACAGTATCTACACGCTGTCCATCAGCAGCGCCACGCAGTTTGGCAACGTGCC
GTGGTACAGCGAGGCCTGCTCGTCCACACTGGCCACGACCTACAGCAGTGGCAACCAGAATGAGAAGCAG
ATCGTGACGACTGACTTGCGGCAGAAGTGCACGGAGTCTCACACGGGCACCTCAGCCTCTGCCCCCTTAG
CAGCCGGCATCATTGCTCTCACCCTGGAGGCCAATAAGAACCTCACATGGCGGGACATGCAACACCTGGT
GGTACAGACCTCGAAGCCAGCCCACCTCAATGCCAACGACTGGGCCACCAATGGTGTGGGCCGGAAAGTG
AGCCACTCATATGGCTACGGGCTTTTGGACGCAGGCGCCATGGTGGCCCTGGCCCAGAATTGGACCACAG
TGGCCCCCCAGCGGAAGTGCATCATCGACATCCTCACCGAGCCCAAAGACATCGGGAAACGGCTCGAGGT
GCGGAAGACCGTGACCGCGTGCCTGGGCGAGCCCAACCACATCACTCGGCTGGAGCACGCTCAGGCGCGG
CTCACCCTGTCCTATAATCGCCGTGGCGACCTGGCCATCCACCTGGTCAGCCCCATGGGCACCCGCTCCA
CCCTGCTGGCAGCCAGGCCACATGACTACTCCGCAGATGGGTTTAATGACTGGGCCTTCATGACAACTCA
TTCCTGGGATGAGGATCCCTCTGGCGAGTGGGTCCTAGAGATTGAAAACACCAGCGAAGCCAACAACTAT
GGGACGCTGACCAAGTTCACCCTCGTACTCTATGGCACCGCCCCTGAGGGGCTGCCCGTACCTCCAGAAA
GCAGTGGCTGCAAGACCCTCACGTCCAGTCAGGCCTGTGTGGTGTGCGAGGAAGGCTTCTCCCTGCACCA
GAAGAGCTGTGTCCAGCACTGCCCTCCAGGCTTCGCCCCCCAAGTCCTCGATACGCACTATAGCACCGAG
AATGACGTGGAGACCATCCGGGCCAGCGTCTGCGCCCCCTGCCACGCCTCATGTGCCACATGCCAGGGGC
CGGCCCTGACAGACTGCCTCAGCTGCCCCAGCCACGCCTCCTTGGACCCTGTGGAGCAGACTTGCTCCCG
GCAAAGCCAGAGCAGCCGAGAGTCCCCGCCACAGCAGCAGCCACCTCGGCTGCCCCCGGAGGTGGAGGCG
GGGCAACGGCTGCGGGCAGGGCTGCTGCCCTCACACCTGCCTGAGGTGGTGGCCGGCCTCAGCTGCGCCT
TCATCGTGCTGGTCTTCGTCACTGTCTTCCTGGTCCTGCAGCTGCGCTCTGGCTTTAGTTTTCGGGGGGT
GAAGGTGTACACCATGGACCGTGGCCTCATCTCCTACAAGGGGCTGCCCCCTGAAGCCTGGCAGGAGGAG
TGCCCGTCTGACTCAGAAGAGGACGAGGGCCGGGGCGAGAGGACCGCCTTTATCAAAGACCAGAGCGCCC
TC
